LOCUS       Exported 6133 bp ds-DNA circular SYN 12-MAY-2021
DEFINITION  Expresses WT myc-M1 spastin isoform in mammalian cells.
ACCESSION   .
VERSION     .
KEYWORDS    pCMV-Tag 3A/WT myc-M1
SOURCE      synthetic DNA construct
  ORGANISM  synthetic DNA construct
REFERENCE   1 (bases 1 to 6133)
  AUTHORS   Solowska JM, Garbern JY, Baas PW
  TITLE     Evaluation of loss of function as an explanation for SPG4-based
            hereditary spastic paraplegia.
  JOURNAL   Hum Mol Genet. 2010 Jul 15;19(14):2767-79. doi: 10.1093/hmg/ddq177.
            Epub 2010 Apr 29.
  PUBMED    20430936
REFERENCE   2 (bases 1 to 6133)
  AUTHORS   .
  TITLE     Direct Submission
  JOURNAL   Exported May 12, 2021 from SnapGene Server 1.1.58
            http://www.snapgene.com
FEATURES             Location/Qualifiers
     source          1..6133
                     /organism="synthetic DNA construct"
                     /mol_type="other DNA"
     enhancer        1..304
                     /label=CMV enhancer
                     /note="human cytomegalovirus immediate early enhancer"
     promoter        305..508
                     /label=CMV promoter
                     /note="human cytomegalovirus (CMV) immediate early
                     promoter"
     primer_bind     459..479
                     /label=CMV-F
                     /note="Human CMV immediate early promoter, forward primer"
     promoter        554..572
                     /label=T3 promoter
                     /note="promoter for bacteriophage T3 RNA polymerase"
     regulatory      604..613
                     /regulatory_class="other"
                     /note="vertebrate consensus sequence for strong initiation
                     of translation (Kozak, 1987)"
     CDS             613..642
                     /codon_start=1
                     /product="Myc (human c-Myc proto-oncogene) epitope tag"
                     /label=Myc
                     /translation="EQKLISEEDL"
     primer_bind     complement(2568..2587)
                     /label=T7
                     /note="T7 promoter, forward primer"
     promoter        complement(2569..2587)
                     /label=T7 promoter
                     /note="promoter for bacteriophage T7 RNA polymerase"
     polyA_signal    2861..2982
                     /label=SV40 poly(A) signal
                     /note="SV40 polyadenylation signal"
     primer_bind     complement(2898..2917)
                     /label=SV40pA-R
                     /note="SV40 polyA, reverse primer"
     primer_bind     2952..2971
                     /label=EBV-rev
                     /note="SV40 polyA terminator, reverse primer"
     rep_origin      complement(2989..3444)
                     /direction=LEFT
                     /label=f1 ori
                     /note="f1 bacteriophage origin of replication; arrow
                     indicates direction of (+) strand synthesis"
     primer_bind     complement(3126..3147)
                     /label=F1ori-F
                     /note="F1 origin, forward primer"
     primer_bind     3338..3357
                     /label=F1ori-R
                     /note="F1 origin, reverse primer"
     promoter        3471..3575
                     /gene="bla"
                     /label=AmpR promoter
     promoter        3577..3934
                     /label=SV40 promoter
                     /note="SV40 enhancer and early promoter"
     primer_bind     complement(3600..3620)
                     /label=pBABE 3'
                     /note="SV40 enhancer, reverse primer for pBABE vectors"
     rep_origin      3785..3920
                     /label=SV40 ori
                     /note="SV40 origin of replication"
     primer_bind     3847..3866
                     /label=SV40pro-F
                     /note="SV40 promoter/origin, forward primer"
     CDS             3969..4763
                     /codon_start=1
                     /gene="aph(3')-II (or nptII)"
                     /product="aminoglycoside phosphotransferase from Tn5"
                     /label=NeoR/KanR
                     /note="confers resistance to neomycin, kanamycin, and G418
                     (Geneticin(R))"
                     /translation="MIEQDGLHAGSPAAWVERLFGYDWAQQTIGCSDAAVFRLSAQGRP
                     VLFVKTDLSGALNELQDEAARLSWLATTGVPCAAVLDVVTEAGRDWLLLGEVPGQDLLS
                     SHLAPAEKVSIMADAMRRLHTLDPATCPFDHQAKHRIERARTRMEAGLVDQDDLDEEHQ
                     GLAPAELFARLKASMPDGEDLVVTHGDACLPNIMVENGRFSGFIDCGRLGVADRYQDIA
                     LATRDIAEELGGEWADRFLVLYGIAAPDSQRIAFYRLLDEFF"
     primer_bind     complement(4023..4042)
                     /label=Neo-R
                     /note="Neomycin resistance gene, reverse primer"
     primer_bind     4633..4652
                     /label=Neo-F
                     /note="Neomycin resistance gene, forward primer"
     primer_bind     complement(4951..4970)
                     /label=TK-pA-R
                     /note="Thymidine kinase polyA, reverse primer"
     polyA_signal    4995..5042
                     /label=HSV TK poly(A) signal
                     /note="herpes simplex virus thymidine kinase
                     polyadenylation signal (Cole and Stacy, 1985)"
     rep_origin      5371..5959
                     /direction=RIGHT
                     /label=ori
                     /note="high-copy-number ColE1/pMB1/pBR322/pUC origin of
                     replication"
     primer_bind     5860..5879
                     /label=pBR322ori-F
                     /note="pBR322 origin, forward primer"
ORIGIN
        1 cgttacataa cttacggtaa atggcccgcc tggctgaccg cccaacgacc cccgcccatt
       61 gacgtcaata atgacgtatg ttcccatagt aacgccaata gggactttcc attgacgtca
      121 atgggtggag tatttacggt aaactgccca cttggcagta catcaagtgt atcatatgcc
      181 aagtacgccc cctattgacg tcaatgacgg taaatggccc gcctggcatt atgcccagta
      241 catgacctta tgggactttc ctacttggca gtacatctac gtattagtca tcgctattac
      301 catggtgatg cggttttggc agtacatcaa tgggcgtgga tagcggtttg actcacgggg
      361 atttccaagt ctccacccca ttgacgtcaa tgggagtttg ttttggcacc aaaatcaacg
      421 ggactttcca aaatgtcgta acaactccgc cccattgacg caaatgggcg gtaggcgtgt
      481 acggtgggag gtctatataa gcagagctgg tttagtgaac cgtcagatcc gctagcgatt
      541 acgccaagct cgaaattaac cctcactaaa gggaacaaaa gctggagctc caccgcggtg
      601 gcggccgcca tggagcagaa actcatctct gaagaggatc tggcccgggc ggatcccccg
      661 ggctgcagga attctccggg tggacgaggg aagaagaaag gctccggcgg cgccagcaac
      721 ccggtgcctc ccaggcctcc gcccccttgc ctggcccccg cccctcccgc cgccgggccg
      781 gcccctccgc ccgagtcgcc gcataagcgg aacctgtact atttctccta cccgctgttt
      841 gtaggcttcg cgctgctgcg tttggtcgcc ttccacctgg ggctcctctt cgtgtggctc
      901 tgccagcgct tctcccgcgc cctcatggca gccaagagga gctccggggc cgcgccagca
      961 cctgcctcgg cctcggcccc ggcgccggtg ccgggcggcg aggccgagcg cgtccgagtc
     1021 ttccacaaac aggccttcga gtacatctcc attgccctgc gcatcgatga ggatgagaaa
     1081 gcaggacaga aggagcaagc tgtggaatgg tataagaaag gtattgaaga actggaaaaa
     1141 ggaatagctg ttatagttac aggacaaggt gaacagtgtg aaagagctag acgccttcaa
     1201 gctaaaatga tgactaattt ggttatggcc aaggaccgct tacaacttct agagaagatg
     1261 caaccagttt tgccattttc caagtcacaa acggacgtct ataatgacag tactaacttg
     1321 gcatgccgca atggacatct ccagtcagaa agtggagctg ttccaaaaag aaaagacccc
     1381 ttaacacaca ctagtaattc actgcctcgt tcaaaaacag ttatgaaaac tggatctgca
     1441 ggcctttcag gccaccatag agcacctagt tacagtggtt tatccatggt ttctggagtg
     1501 aaacagggat ctggtcctgc tcctaccact cataagggta ctccgaaaac aaataggaca
     1561 aataaacctt ctacccctac aactgctact cgtaagaaaa aagacttgaa gaattttagg
     1621 aatgtggaca gcaaccttgc taaccttata atgaatgaaa ttgtggacaa tggaacagct
     1681 gttaaatttg atgatatagc tggtcaagac ttggcaaaac aagcattgca agaaattgtt
     1741 attcttcctt ctctgaggcc tgagttgttc acagggctta gagctcctgc cagagggctg
     1801 ttactctttg gtccacctgg gaatgggaag acaatgctgg ctaaagcagt agctgcagaa
     1861 tcgaatgcaa ccttctttaa tataagtgct gcaagtttaa cttcaaaata cgtgggagaa
     1921 ggagagaaat tggtgagggc tctttttgct gtggctcgag aacttcaacc ttctataatt
     1981 tttatagatg aagttgatag ccttttgtgt gaaagaagag aaggggagca cgatgctagt
     2041 agacgcctaa aaactgaatt tctaatagaa tttgatggtg tacagtctgc tggagatgac
     2101 agagtacttg taatgggtgc aactaatagg ccacaagagc ttgatgaggc tgttctcagg
     2161 cgtttcatca aacgggtata tgtgtcttta ccaaatgagg agacaagact acttttgctt
     2221 aaaaatctgt tatgtaaaca aggaagtcca ttgacccaaa aagaactagc acaacttgct
     2281 agaatgactg atggatactc aggaagtgac ctaacagctt tggcaaaaga tgcagcactg
     2341 ggtcctatcc gagaactaaa accagaacag gtgaagaata tgtctgccag tgagatgaga
     2401 aatattcgat tatctgactt cactgaatcc ttgaaaaaaa taaaacgcag cgtcagccct
     2461 caaactttag aagcgtacat acgttggaac aaggactttg gagataccac tgtttaaggg
     2521 cccggtacct taattaatta aggtaccagg taagtgtacc caattcgccc tatagtgagt
     2581 cgtattacaa ttcactcgat cgcccttccc aacagttgcg cagcctgaat ggcgaatgga
     2641 gatccaattt ttaagtgtat aatgtgttaa actactgatt ctaattgttt gtgtatttta
     2701 gattcacagt cccaaggctc atttcaggcc cctcagtcct cacagtctgt tcatgatcat
     2761 aatcagccat accacatttg tagaggtttt acttgcttta aaaaacctcc cacacctccc
     2821 cctgaacctg aaacataaaa tgaatgcaat tgttgttgtt aacttgttta ttgcagctta
     2881 taatggttac aaataaagca atagcatcac aaatttcaca aataaagcat ttttttcact
     2941 gcattctagt tgtggtttgt ccaaactcat caatgtatct taacgcgtaa attgtaagcg
     3001 ttaatatttt gttaaaattc gcgttaaatt tttgttaaat cagctcattt tttaaccaat
     3061 aggccgaaat cggcaaaatc ccttataaat caaaagaata gaccgagata gggttgagtg
     3121 ttgttccagt ttggaacaag agtccactat taaagaacgt ggactccaac gtcaaaggnn
     3181 nnnnnnnnnn nnnnnnnnnn nnnnnnnnnn nnnnnnnnnn nnnnnnntnn nnnnnnnnnn
     3241 nnnnnnnnnn nnnnnnnnnn nnnnnnnnnn nnnnnnnnnn nnnnnnnnnn nnnnnnnnnn
     3301 nnnnnnnnnn nnnnnnnnng nnnnnnnnnn nnnnnnnnnn nnnnnnnnnn nnnnnnnnnn
     3361 nnnnnnnnnn nnnnnnnnnn nnnnnnnnnn nnnnnnnnnn nnnnnnnnnn nnnnnnnnnn
     3421 nnnnnnnnnn nnnnnnnnnn nnnncaggtg gcacttttcg gggaaatgtg cgcggaaccc
     3481 ctatttgttt atttttctaa atacattcaa atatgtatcc gctcatgaga caataaccct
     3541 gataaatgct tcaataatat tgaaaaagga agaatcctga ggcggaaaga accagctgtg
     3601 gaatgtgtgt cagttagggt gtggaaagtc cccaggctcc ccagcaggca gaagtatgca
     3661 aagcatgcat ctcaattagt cagcaaccag gtgtggaaag tccccaggct ccccagcagg
     3721 cagaagtatg caaagcatgc atctcaatta gtcagcaacc atagtcccgc ccctaactcc
     3781 gcccatcccg cccctaactc cgcccagttc cgcccattct ccgccccatg gctgactaat
     3841 tttttttatt tatgcagagg ccgaggccgc ctcggcctct gagctattcc agaagtagtg
     3901 aggaggcttt tttggaggcc taggcttttg caaagatcga tcaagagaca ggatgaggat
     3961 cgtttcgcat gattgaacaa gatggattgc acgcaggttc tccggccgct tgggtggaga
     4021 ggctattcgg ctatgactgg gcacaacaga caatcggctg ctctgatgcc gccgtgttcc
     4081 ggctgtcagc gcaggggcgc ccggttcttt ttgtcaagac cgacctgtcc ggtgccctga
     4141 atgaactgca agacgaggca gcgcggctat cgtggctggc cacgacgggc gttccttgcg
     4201 cagctgtgct cgacgttgtc actgaagcgg gaagggactg gctgctattg ggcgaagtgc
     4261 cggggcagga tctcctgtca tctcaccttg ctcctgccga gaaagtatcc atcatggctg
     4321 atgcaatgcg gcggctgcat acgcttgatc cggctacctg cccattcgac caccaagcga
     4381 aacatcgcat cgagcgagca cgtactcgga tggaagccgg tcttgtcgat caggatgatc
     4441 tggacgaaga acatcagggg ctcgcgccag ccgaactgtt cgccaggctc aaggcgagca
     4501 tgcccgacgg cgaggatctc gtcgtgaccc atggcgatgc ctgcttgccg aatatcatgg
     4561 tggaaaatgg ccgcttttct ggattcatcg actgtggccg gctgggtgtg gcggaccgct
     4621 atcaggacat agcgttggct acccgtgata ttgctgaaga acttggcggc gaatgggctg
     4681 accgcttcct cgtgctttac ggtatcgccg ctcccgattc gcagcgcatc gccttctatc
     4741 gccttcttga cgagttcttc tgagcgggac tctggggttc gaaatgaccg accaagcgac
     4801 gcccaacctg ccatcacgag atttcgattc caccgccgcc ttctatgaaa ggttgggctt
     4861 cggaatcgtt ttccgggacg ccggctggat gatcctccag cgcggggatc tcatgctgga
     4921 gttcttcgcc caccctaggg ggaggctaac tgaaacacgg aaggagacaa taccggaagg
     4981 aacccgcgct atgacggcaa taaaaagaca gaataaaacg cacggtgttg ggtcgtttgt
     5041 tcataaacgc ggggttcggt cccagggctg gcactctgtc gataccccac cgagacccca
     5101 ttggggccaa tacgcccgcg tttcttcctt ttccccaccc caccccccaa gttcgggtga
     5161 aggcccaggg ctcgcagcca acgtcggggc ggcaggccct gccatagcct caggttactc
     5221 atatatactt tagattgatt taaaacttca tttttaattt aaaaggatct aggtgaagat
     5281 cctttttgat aatctcatga ccaaaatccc ttaacgtgag ttttcgttcc actgagcgtc
     5341 agaccccgta gaaaagatca aaggatcttc ttgagatcct ttttttctgc gcgtaatctg
     5401 ctgcttgcaa acaaaaaaac caccgctacc agcggtggtt tgtttgccgg atcaagagct
     5461 accaactctt tttccgaagg taactggctt cagcagagcg cagataccaa atactgttct
     5521 tctagtgtag ccgtagttag gccaccactt caagaactct gtagcaccgc ctacatacct
     5581 cgctctgcta atcctgttac cagtggctgc tgccagtggc gataagtcgt gtcttaccgg
     5641 gttggactca agacgatagt taccggataa ggcgcagcgg tcgggctgaa cggggggttc
     5701 gtgcacacag cccagcttgg agcgaacgac ctacaccgaa ctgagatacc tacagcgtga
     5761 gctatgagaa agcgccacgc ttcccgaagg gagaaaggcg gacaggtatc cggtaagcgg
     5821 cagggtcgga acaggagagc gcacgaggga gcttccaggg ggaaacgcct ggtatcttta
     5881 tagtcctgtc gggtttcgcc acctctgact tgagcgtcga tttttgtgat gctcgtcagg
     5941 ggggcggagc ctatggaaaa acgccagcaa cgcggccttt ttacggttcc tggccttttg
     6001 ctggcctttt gctcacatgt tctttcctgc gttatcccct gattctgtgg ataaccgtat
     6061 taccgccatg cattagttat taatagtaat caattacggg gtcattagtt catagcccat
     6121 atatggagtt ccg
//
